Addgene plasmid #45596: pSABAD219
Depositing lab: Hideo Iwai. Depositing organization: University of Helsinki, Institute of Biotechnology. Publication: Intermolecular domain swapping induces intein-mediated protein alternative splicing. Aranko AS, Oeemig JS, Kajander T, Iwai H. Nat Chem Biol. 2013 Aug 25. doi: 10.1038/nchembio.1320. PubMed 23974115.
Backbone
  Vector backbone: pBAD
  Backbone manufacturer: Invitrogen
  Backbone size w/o insert (bp): 4597
  Total vector size (bp): 5110
  Vector type: Bacterial Expression
Growth in bacteria
  Bacterial resistance: Ampicillin, 100 μg/mL
  Growth temperature: 37°C
  Growth strain: DH5alpha
  Copy number: Low Copy
Gene/Insert
  Gene/Insert name: NpuDnaEC102 intein (alt names: NpuDnaEdN35 intein; C-intein of split NpuDnaE intein split after residue 35)
  Species: Nostoc punctiforme
  Insert size (bp): 513
  Promoter: pBAD
  Tag / fusion protein: GB1-H6 (C terminal on insert)
  Cloning method: Restriction Enzyme; 5′ cloning site NdeI (not destroyed); 3′ cloning site KpnI (not destroyed)
  Sequencing primers: 5′ pBAD Forward; 3′ pBAD Reverse
Terms and licenses: Academic/Nonprofit Terms; Industry Terms: Not Available to Industry
Depositor comments: There are 2 mismatches between Addgene's quality control and depositor's reference sequence. These changes are in backbone region and should not affect function.
How to cite: pSABAD219 was a gift from Hideo Iwai (Addgene plasmid # 45596 ; http://n2t.net/addgene:45596 ; RRID:Addgene_45596)
