[The description below was written by a language model from this plasmid's Addgene catalogue record and pLannotate feature annotations shown in this document.]
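Description:
pSABAD219 is a 5.1 kb bacterial expression plasmid built on the Invitrogen pBAD backbone for arabinose-inducible protein production in E. coli. It replicates from a ColE1/pBR322-type origin (the catalogue lists it as low copy; the pBR322 bom region and only fragments of rop and the tetracycline resistance gene remain) and is selected with ampicillin through the bla gene. An M13 phage origin is also present. The divergently transcribed araC gene supplies the regulator that keeps the araBAD promoter off without L-arabinose and activates it when the sugar is added, giving titratable control of expression.

The insert, cloned between NdeI and KpnI downstream of the araBAD promoter and a phage T7 gene 10 ribosome binding site, encodes NpuDnaEC102, the 102-residue C-terminal fragment of the Nostoc punctiforme DnaE intein produced by splitting the intein after residue 35 (also called NpuDnaEΔN35). The automated annotation labels this region as a fragment of Synechocystis DnaE, which reflects homology to a related cyanobacterial intein-containing protein, not the recorded source species. The intein fragment is fused at its C-terminus to the GB1 domain of streptococcal protein G, a small solubility-enhancing partner that here serves as the C-extein, followed by a hexahistidine tag for affinity purification (picked up by the annotation as a partial match to a composite His-containing tag). Transcription ends at the rrnB T1 and T2 terminators.

The construct provides one half of a non-canonically split intein pair. It is suited to protein trans-splicing experiments with a complementary N-intein precursor, consistent with the associated study of domain swapping and intein-mediated alternative protein splicing.
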