Features (pLannotate 1.2.2; 17 found; start..end, strand, type, name):
     79..101     +  RBS            RBS: efficient ribosome binding site from bacteriophage T7 gene 10 (Olins and Rangwala, 1989)
    115..426     +  CDS            dnaE-N (fragment): DPO3A_SYNY3 - Experimental evidence at protein level: Swiss-Prot protein existence level 1. DNA polymerase III is a complex, multichain enzyme responsible for most of the replicative synthesis in bacteria. This DNA polymerase also exhibits 3' to 5' exonuclease activity. The alpha chain is the DNA polymerase (By similarity). From Synechocystis sp. (strain PCC 6803 / Kazusa).
    436..593     +  CDS            GB1 (fragment): B1 domain of Streptococcal protein G effective as a solubilizing fusion partner (Cheng and Patel, 2004)
    596..618     +  CDS            capTEV™ (fragment): composite tag for in vivo biotinylation, TEV protease cleavage, and 6xHis tagging
    709..823     +  ncRNA          5S rRNA: Accession: RF00001 - 5S ribosomal RNA
    827..913     +  terminator     rrnB T1 terminator: Escherichia coli rrnB; transcription terminator T1 from the E. coli rrnB gene
   1005..1032    +  terminator     rrnB T2 terminator: transcription terminator T2 from the E. coli rrnB gene
   1050..1141    +  promoter       AmpR promoter: bla
   1142..2002    +  CDS            AmpR: β-lactamase; bla; confers resistance to ampicillin, carbenicillin, and related antibiotics
   2044..2424    +  rep_origin     M13 ori (sequence partly withheld): M13 bacteriophage origin of replication; arrow indicates direction of (+) strand synthesis
   2610..3198    +  rep_origin     ori: high-copy-number ColE1/pMB1/pBR322/pUC origin of replication
   3384..3524    -  misc_feature   bom: basis of mobility region from pBR322
   3626..3666    -  CDS            rop (fragment): Rop protein, which maintains plasmids at low copy number; rop
   3665..3852    -  CDS            TcR (fragment): tetracycline efflux protein; tet; confers resistance to tetracycline
   3865..3883    +  promoter       tet promoter (fragment): E. coli promoter for tetracycline efflux protein gene
   3973..4851    -  CDS            araC: L-arabinose regulatory protein; araC
   4878..52      +  promoter       araBAD promoter (across the origin): araBAD; promoter of the L-arabinose operon of E. coli; the araC regulatory gene is transcribed in the opposite direction (Guzman et al., 1995)
>Addgene plasmid #45596 | pSABAD219 | depositor full sequence | sequence record 63865 | pSABAD219 plasmid sequence
TTAGCGGATCCTACCTGACGCTTTTTATCGCAACTCTCTACTGTTTCTCCATACCCGTTTTTTTGGGCTA
GAAATAATTTTGTTTAACTTTAAGAAGGAGATATACATATGAATGGAAATATTTATACACAACCTGTAGC
ACAATGGCACGATCGCGGAGAACAAGAGGTGTTTGAGTATTGTTTGGAAGATGGTTCATTGATTCGGGCA
ACAAAAGACCATAAGTTTATGACTGTTGATGGTCAAATGTTGCCAATTGATGAAATATTTGAACGTGAAT
TGGATTTGATGCGGGTTGATAATTTGCCGAATATCAAAATAGCCACACGTAAATATTTAGGCAAACAAAA
TGTCTATGACATTGGAGTTGAGCGCGACCATAATTTTGCACTCAAAAATGGCTTCATAGCTTCTAATTGT
TTCAATGGTACCCAGTACAAACTTATCCTGAACGGTAAAACCCTGAAAGGTGAAACCACCACCGAAGCTG
TTGACGCTGCTACCGCGGAAAAAGTTTTCAAACAGTACGCTAACGACAACGGTGTTGACGGTGAATGGAC
CTACGACGACGCTACCAAAACCTACACCGTAACGGAATTCCATCATCATCATCATCATTAAGCTTGGCTG
TTTTGGCGGATGAGAGAAGATTTTCAGCCTGATACAGATTAAATCAGAACGCAGAAGCGGTCTGATAAAA
CAGAATTTGCCTGGCGGCAGTAGCGCGGTGGTCCCACCTGACCCCATGCCGAACTCAGAAGTGAAACGCC
GTAGCGCCGATGGTAGTGTGGGGTCCCCCATGCGAGAGTAGGGAACTGCCAGGCATCAAATAAAACGAAA
GGCTCAGTGCAAAGACTGGGCCTTTCGTTTTATCTGTTGTTTGTCGGTGAACGCTCTCCTGAGTAGGACA
AATCCGCCGGGAGCGGATTTGAACGTTGCGAAGCAACGGCCCGGAGGGTGGCGGGCAGGACGCCCGCCAT
AAACTGCCAGGCATCAAATTAAGCAGAAGGCCATCCTGACGGATGGCCTTTTTGCGTTTCTACAAACTCT
TTGTTTATTTTTCTAAATACATTCAAATATGTATCCGCTCATGAGACAATAACCCTGATAAATGCTTCAA
TAATATTGAAAAAGGAAGAGTATGAGTATTCAACATTTCCGTGTCGCCCTTATTCCCTTTTTTGCGGCAT
TTTGCCTTCCTGTTTTTGCTCACCCAGAAACGCTGGTGAAAGTAAAAGATGCTGAAGATCAGTTGGGTGC
ACGAGTGGGTTACATCGAACTGGATCTCAACAGCGGTAAGATCCTTGAGAGTTTTCGCCCCGAAGAACGT
TTTCCAATGATGAGCACTTTTAAAGTTCTGCTATGTGGCGCGGTATTATCCCGTGTTGACGCCGGGCAAG
AGCAACTCGGTCGCCGCATACACTATTCTCAGAATGACTTGGTTGAGTACTCACCAGTCACAGAAAAGCA
TCTTACGGATGGCATGACAGTAAGAGAATTATGCAGTGCTGCCATAACCATGAGTGATAACACTGCGGCC
AACTTACTTCTGACAACGATCGGAGGACCGAAGGAGCTAACCGCTTTTTTGCACAACATGGGGGATCATG
TAACTCGCCTTGATCGTTGGGAACCGGAGCTGAATGAAGCCATACCAAACGACGAGCGTGACACCACGAT
GCCTGCAGCAATGGCAACAACGTTGCGCAAACTATTAACTGGCGAACTACTTACTCTAGCTTCCCGGCAA
CAATTAATAGACTGGATGGAGGCGGATAAAGTTGCAGGACCACTTCTGCGCTCGGCCCTTCCGGCTGGCT
GGTTTATTGCTGATAAATCTGGAGCCGGTGAGCGTGGGTCTCGCGGTATCATTGCAGCACTGGGGCCAGA
TGGTAAGCCCTCCCGTATCGTAGTTATCTACACGACGGGGAGTCAGGCAACTATGGATGAACGAAATAGA
CAGATCGCTGAGATAGGTGCCTCACTGATTAAGCATTGGTAACTGTCAGACCAAGTTTACTCATATATAC
TTTAGATTGATT
[125 nt withheld, positions 2043-2167]
C
[141 nt withheld, positions 2169-2309]
CCTTTGACGTTGGAGTCCACGTTCTTT
[37 nt withheld, positions 2337-2373]
ACCCTATCTCGGGCTATTCTTTTGATTTATAAGGGATTTTGCCGATTTCGGCCTATTGGTTAAAAAATGA
GCTGATTTAACAAAAATTTAACGCGAATTTTAACAAAATATTAACGTTTACAATTTAAAAGGATCTAGGT
GAAGATCCTTTTTGATAATCTCATGACCAAAATCCCTTAACGTGAGTTTTCGTTCCACTGAGCGTCAGAC
CCCGTAGAAAAGATCAAAGGATCTTCTTGAGATCCTTTTTTTCTGCGCGTAATCTGCTGCTTGCAAACAA
AAAAACCACCGCTACCAGCGGTGGTTTGTTTGCCGGATCAAGAGCTACCAACTCTTTTTCCGAAGGTAAC
TGGCTTCAGCAGAGCGCAGATACCAAATACTGTCCTTCTAGTGTAGCCGTAGTTAGGCCACCACTTCAAG
AACTCTGTAGCACCGCCTACATACCTCGCTCTGCTAATCCTGTTACCAGTGGCTGCTGCCAGTGGCGATA
AGTCGTGTCTTACCGGGTTGGACTCAAGACGATAGTTACCGGATAAGGCGCAGCGGTCGGGCTGAACGGG
GGGTTCGTGCACACAGCCCAGCTTGGAGCGAACGACCTACACCGAACTGAGATACCTACAGCGTGAGCAT
TGAGAAAGCGCCACGCTTCCCGAAGGGAGAAAGGCGGACAGGTATCCGGTAAGCGGCAGGGTCGGAACAG
GAGAGCGCACGAGGGAGCTTCCAGGGGGAAACGCCTGGTATCTTTATAGTCCTGTCGGGTTTCGCCACCT
CTGACTTGAGCGTCGATTTTTGTGATGCTCGTCAGGGGGGCGGAGCCTATGGAAAAACGCCAGCAACGCG
GCCTTTTTACGGTTCCTGGCCTTTTGCTGGCCTTTTGCTCACATGTTCTTTCCTGCGTTATCCCCTGATT
CTGTGGATAACCGTATTACCGCCTTTGAGTGAGCTGATACCGCTCGCCGCAGCCGAACGACCGAGCGCAG
CGAGTCAGTGAGCGAGGAAGCGGAAGAGCGCCTGATGCGGTATTTTCTCCTTACGCATCTGTGCGGTATT
TCACACCGGATATGGTGCACTCTCAGTACAATCTGCTCTGATGCCGCATAGTTAAGCCAGTATACACTCC
GCTATCGCTACGTGACTGGGTCATGGCTGCGCCCCGACACCCGCCAACACCCGCTGACGCGCCCTGACGG
GCTTGTCTGCTCCCGGCATCCGCTTACAGACAAGCTGTGACCGTCTCCGGGAGCTGCATGTGTCAGAGGT
TTTCACCGTCATCACCGAAACGCGCGAGGCAGCAAGGAGATGGCGCCCAACAGTCCCCCGGCCACGGGGC
CTGCCACCATACCCACGCCGAAACAAGCGCTCATGAGCCCGAAGTGGCGAGCCCGATCTTCCCCATCGGT
GATGTCGGCGATATAGGCGCCAGCAACCGCACCTGTGGCGCCGGTGATGCCGGCCACGATGCGTCCGGCG
TAGAGGATCTAATTCTCATGTTTGACAGCTTATCATCGATGCATAATGTGCCTGTCAAATGGACGAAGCA
GGGATTCTGCAAACCCTATGCTACTCCGTCAAGCCGTCAATTGTCTGATTCGTTACCAATTATGACAACT
TGACGGCTACATCATTCACTTTTTCTTCACAACCGGCACGGAACTCGCTCGGGCTGGCCCCGGTGCATTT
TTTAAATACCCGCGAGAAATAGAGTTGATCGTCAAAACCAACATTGCGACCGACGGTGGCGATAGGCATC
CGGGTGGTGCTCAAAAGCAGCTTCGCCTGGCTGATACGTTGGTCCTCGCGCCAGCTTAAGACGCTAATCC
CTAACTGCTGGCGGAAAAGATGTGACAGACGCGACGGCGACAAGCAAACATGCTGTGCGACGCTGGCGAT
ATCAAAATTGCTGTCTGCCAGGTGATCGCTGATGTACTGACAAGCCTCGCGTACCCGATTATCCATCGGT
GGATGGAGCGACTCGTTAATCGCTTCCATGCGCCGCAGTAACAATTGCTCAAGCAGATTTATCGCCAGCA
GCTCCGAATAGCGCCCTTCCCCTTGCCCGGCGTTAATGATTTGCCCAAACAGGTCGCTGAAATGCGGCTG
GTGCGCTTCATCCGGGCGAAAGAACCCCGTATTGGCAAATATTGACGGCCAGTTAAGCCATTCATGCCAG
TAGGCGCGCGGACGAAAGTAAACCCACTGGTGATACCATTCGCGAGCCTCCGGATGACGACCGTAGTGAT
GAATCTCTCCTGGCGGGAACAGCAAAATATCACCCGGTCGGCAAACAAATTCTCGTCCCTGATTTTTCAC
CACCCCCTGACCGCGAATGGTGAGATTGAGAATATAACCTTTCATTCCCAGCGGTCGGTCGATAAAAAAA
TCGAGATAACCGTTGGCCTCAATCGGCGTTAAACCCGCCACCAGATGGGCATTAAACGAGTATCCCGGCA
GCAGGGGATCATTTTGCGCTTCAGCCATACTTTTCATACTCCCGCCATTCAGAGAAGAAACCAATTGTCC
ATATTGCATCAGACATTGCCGTCACTGCGTCTTTTACTGGCTCTTCTCGCTAACCAAACCGGTAACCCCG
CTTATTAAAAGCATTCTGTAACAAAGCGGGACCAAAGCCATGACAAAAACGCGTAACAAAAGTGTCTATA
ATCACGGCAGAAAAGTCCACATTGATTATTTGCACGGCGTCACACTTTGCTATGCCATAGCATTTTTATC
CATAAGA
