>Addgene plasmid #45596 | pSABAD219 | addgene partial sequence | sequence record 70697 | pBAD-F 5'-ATGCCATAGCATTTTTATCC-3'
GACGCTTTTTATCGCAACTCTCTACTGTTTCTCCATACCCGTTTTTTTGGGCTAGAAATAATTTTGTTTA
ACTTTAAGAAGGAGATATACATATGAATGGAAATATTTATACACAACCTGTAGCACAATGGCACGATCGC
GGAGAACAAGAGGTGTTTGAGTATTGTTTGGAAGATGGTTCATTGATTCGGGCAACAAAAGACCATAAGT
TTATGACTGTTGATGGTCAAATGTTGCCAATTGATGAAATATTTGAACGTGAATTGGATTTGATGCGGGT
TGATAATTTGCCGAATATCAAAATAGCCACACGTAAATATTTAGGCAAACAAAATGTCTATGACATTGGA
GTTGAGCGCGACCATAATTTTGCACTCAAAAATGGCTTCATAGCTTCTAATTGTTTCAATGGTACCCAGT
ACAAACTTATCCTGAACGGTAAAACCCTGAAAGGTGAAACCACCACCGAAGCTGTTGACGCTGCTACCGC
GGAAAAAGTTTTCAAACAGTACGCTAACGACAACGGTGTTGACGGTGAATGGACCTACGACGACGCTACC
AAAACCTACACCGTAACGGAATTCCATCATCATCATCATCATTAAGCTTGGCTGTTTTGGCGGATGAGAG
AAGATTTTCAGCCTGATACAGATTAAATCAGAACGCAGAAGCGGTCTGATAAAACAGAATTTGCCTGGCG
GCAGTAGCGCGGTGGTCCCACCTGACCCCATGCCGAACTCAGAAGTGAAACGCCGTAGCGCCGATGGTAG
TGTGGGGTCTCCCCATGCGAGAGTAGGGAACTGCCAGGCATCAAATAAAACGAAAGGCTCAGTCGAAAGA
CTGGGCCTTTCGTTTTATCTGTTGTTTGTCGGTGAACGCTCTCCTGAGTAGGACAAATCCGCCGGGAGCG
GATTTGAACGTTGCGA
